Addgene plasmid #106778: gh111
Purpose: expression of gRNA targeting B3GALNT1
Depositing lab: Eric-Paul Bennett. Depositing organization: University of Copenhagen. Publication: A validated gRNA library for CRISPR/Cas9 targeting of the human glycosyltransferase genome. Narimatsu Y, Joshi HJ, Zhang Y, Gomes C, Chen YH, Lorenzetti F, Furukawa S, Schjoldager K, Hansen L, Clausen H, Bennett EP, Wandall HH. Glycobiology. 2018 Jan 5. pii: 4791732. doi: 10.1093/glycob/cwx101. PubMed 29315387.
Backbone
  Vector backbone: EPB104
  Backbone manufacturer: Eric-Paul Bennett (Addgene plasmid # 68369)
  Backbone size w/o insert (bp): 2376
  Vector type: Mammalian Expression
Growth in bacteria
  Bacterial resistance: Ampicillin, 100 μg/mL
  Growth temperature: 37°C
  Growth strain: DH5alpha
  Copy number: High Copy
Gene/Insert
  Gene/Insert name: B3GALNT1
  gRNA/shRNA sequence: CGTTCTATCACATTGTAGTG
  Species: H. sapiens (human)
  Entrez Gene: B3GALNT1 (a.k.a. B3GALANT1, B3GALT3, GLCT3, GLOB, Gb4Cer, P1, beta3Gal-T3, galT3)
  Cloning method: Restriction Enzyme; 5′ cloning site unknown (unknown if destroyed); 3′ cloning site unknown (unknown if destroyed)
  Sequencing primers: 5′ T7NP
Terms and licenses: Academic/Nonprofit Terms; Industry Terms: Not Available to Industry
How to cite: gh111 was a gift from Eric-Paul Bennett (Addgene plasmid # 106778 ; http://n2t.net/addgene:106778 ; RRID:Addgene_106778)
