[The description below was written by a language model from this plasmid's Addgene catalogue record and pLannotate feature annotations shown in this document.]
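Description:
gh111 is a small mammalian-expression guide RNA plasmid built on the EPB104 backbone and designed to express a single CRISPR/Cas9 gRNA against human B3GALNT1, a glycosyltransferase gene also known by aliases such as B3GALT3 and GLOB. It belongs to a validated gRNA collection covering the human glycosyltransferase genes. The sequenced record is about 2.7 kb, and the feature table appears to cover the whole plasmid.

The payload is a compact RNA polymerase III cassette. A human U6 snRNA promoter is followed by a short unannotated gap, which is where the 20-nucleotide B3GALNT1 targeting spacer would be expected to sit, and then by the Streptococcus pyogenes gRNA scaffold. Transcription from U6 in transfected human cells therefore yields a complete single guide RNA. No Cas9 coding sequence, reporter or mammalian selection marker is annotated, so the nuclease must be supplied separately, for example from a co-transfected plasmid or a Cas9-expressing cell line, to generate targeted breaks and knockout alleles at B3GALNT1.

For propagation in E. coli the plasmid carries a high-copy ColE1/pUC-type origin and an ampicillin resistance gene (β-lactamase) driven by its own bla promoter. The remaining annotations are short fragments of lacI, an RSF origin, an M13 origin and lacZα. These look like remnants of the parental cloning vector and have no stated role. A T7 promoter lies just upstream of the U6 cassette on the circular map, which fits the T7-region sequencing primer listed for verifying the insert. The cloning sites used to insert the guide are not recorded.
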