Features (pLannotate 1.2.2; 10 found; start..end, strand, type, name):
      1..241     +  promoter       U6 promoter: RNA polymerase III promoter for human U6 snRNA
    271..346     +  misc_RNA       gRNA scaffold: guide RNA scaffold for the Streptococcus pyogenes CRISPR/Cas9 system
    393..440     -  CDS            lacI (fragment): lac repressor; lacI; The lac repressor binds to the lac operator to inhibit transcription in E. coli. This inhibition can be relieved by adding lactose or isopropyl-β-D-thiogalactopyranoside (IPTG).
    477..517     -  rep_origin     RSF ori (fragment): Plasmids containing the RSF 1030 origin of replication can be propagated in E. coli cells that contain additional plasmids with compatible origins.
    595..1183    -  rep_origin     ori: high-copy-number ColE1/pMB1/pBR322/pUC origin of replication
   1354..2214    -  CDS            AmpR: β-lactamase; bla; confers resistance to ampicillin, carbenicillin, and related antibiotics
   2215..2319    -  promoter       AmpR promoter: bla
   2345..2476    -  rep_origin     M13 ori (fragment): M13 bacteriophage origin of replication; arrow indicates direction of (+) strand synthesis
   2497..2653    -  CDS            lacZα (fragment): LacZα fragment of β-galactosidase; lacZ fragment
   2662..2680    +  promoter       T7 promoter: promoter for bacteriophage T7 RNA polymerase
>Addgene plasmid #106778 | gh111 | addgene full sequence | sequence record 242911 | Addgene NGS Result
GAGGGCCTATTTCCCATGATTCCTTCATATTTGCATATACGATACAAGGCTGTTAGAGAGATAATTGGAA
TTAATTTGACTGTAAACACAAAGATATTAGTACAAAATACGTGACGTAGAAAGTAATAATTTCTTGGGTA
GTTTGCAGTTTTAAAATTATGTTTTAAAATGGACTATCATATGCTTACCGTAACTTGAAAGTATTTCGAT
TTCTTGGCTTTATATATCTTGTGGAAAGGACGAAACACCGCGTTCTATCACATTGTAGTGGTTTTAGAGC
TAGAAATAGCAAGTTAAAATAAGGCTAGTCCGTTATCAACTTGAAAAAGTGGCACCGAGTCGGTGCTTTT
TTTGGTACCTGGAGCACAAGACTGGCCTCATGGGCCTTCCGCTCACTGCCCGCTTTCCAGTCGGGAAACC
TGTCGTGCCAGCTGCATTAACATGGTCATAGCTGTTTCCTTGCGTATTGGGCGCTCTCCGCTTCCTCGCT
CACTGACTCGCTGCGCTCGGTCGTTCGGGTAAAGCCTGGGGTGCCTAATGAGCAAAAGGCCAGCAAAAGG
CCAGGAACCGTAAAAAGGCCGCGTTGCTGGCGTTTTTCCATAGGCTCCGCCCCCCTGACGAGCATCACAA
AAATCGACGCTCAAGTCAGAGGTGGCGAAACCCGACAGGACTATAAAGATACCAGGCGTTTCCCCCTGGA
AGCTCCCTCGTGCGCTCTCCTGTTCCGACCCTGCCGCTTACCGGATACCTGTCCGCCTTTCTCCCTTCGG
GAAGCGTGGCGCTTTCTCATAGCTCACGCTGTAGGTATCTCAGTTCGGTGTAGGTCGTTCGCTCCAAGCT
GGGCTGTGTGCACGAACCCCCCGTTCAGCCCGACCGCTGCGCCTTATCCGGTAACTATCGTCTTGAGTCC
AACCCGGTAAGACACGACTTATCGCCACTGGCAGCAGCCACTGGTAACAGGATTAGCAGAGCGAGGTATG
TAGGCGGTGCTACAGAGTTCTTGAAGTGGTGGCCTAACTACGGCTACACTAGAAGAACAGTATTTGGTAT
CTGCGCTCTGCTGAAGCCAGTTACCTTCGGAAAAAGAGTTGGTAGCTCTTGATCCGGCAAACAAACCACC
GCTGGTAGCGGTGGTTTTTTTGTTTGCAAGCAGCAGATTACGCGCAGAAAAAAAGGATCTCAAGAAGATC
CTTTGATCTTTTCTACGGGGTCTGACGCTCAGTGGAACGAAAACTCACGTTAAGGGATTTTGGTCATGAG
ATTATCAAAAAGGATCTTCACCTAGATCCTTTTAAATTAAAAATGAAGTTTTAAATCAATCTAAAGTATA
TATGAGTAAACTTGGTCTGACAGTTACCAATGCTTAATCAGTGAGGCACCTATCTCAGCGATCTGTCTAT
TTCGTTCATCCATAGTTGCCTGACTCCCCGTCGTGTAGATAACTACGATACGGGAGGGCTTACCATCTGG
CCCCAGTGCTGCAATGATACCGCGAGAACCACGCTCACCGGCTCCAGATTTATCAGCAATAAACCAGCCA
GCCGGAAGGGCCGAGCGCAGAAGTGGTCCTGCAACTTTATCCGCCTCCATCCAGTCTATTAATTGTTGCC
GGGAAGCTAGAGTAAGTAGTTCGCCAGTTAATAGTTTGCGCAACGTTGTTGCCATTGCTACAGGCATCGT
GGTGTCACGCTCGTCGTTTGGTATGGCTTCATTCAGCTCCGGTTCCCAACGATCAAGGCGAGTTACATGA
TCCCCCATGTTGTGCAAAAAAGCGGTTAGCTCCTTCGGTCCTCCGATCGTTGTCAGAAGTAAGTTGGCCG
CAGTGTTATCACTCATGGTTATGGCAGCACTGCATAATTCTCTTACTGTCATGCCATCCGTAAGATGCTT
TTCTGTGACTGGTGAGTACTCAACCAAGTCATTCTGAGAATAGTGTATGCGGCGACCGAGTTGCTCTTGC
CCGGCGTCAATACGGGATAATACCGCGCCACATAGCAGAACTTTAAAAGTGCTCATCATTGGAAAACGTT
CTTCGGGGCGAAAACTCTCAAGGATCTTACCGCTGTTGAGATCCAGTTCGATGTAACCCACTCGTGCACC
CAACTGATCTTCAGCATCTTTTACTTTCACCAGCGTTTCTGGGTGAGCAAAAACAGGAAGGCAAAATGCC
GCAAAAAAGGGAATAAGGGCGACACGGAAATGTTGAATACTCATACTCTTCCTTTTTCAATATTATTGAA
GCATTTATCAGGGTTATTGTCTCATGAGCGGATACATATTTGAATGTATTTAGAAAAATAAACAAATAGG
GGTTCCGCGCACATTTCCCCGAAAAGTGCCACCTAAATTGTAAGCGTTAATATTTTGTTAAAATTCGCGT
TAAATTTTTGTTAAATCAGCTCATTTTTTAACCAATAGGCCGAAATCGGCAAAATCCCTTATAAATCAAA
AGAATAGACCGAGATAGGGTTGAGTGGCCGCTACAGGGCGCTCCCATTCGCCATTCAGGCTGCGCAACTG
TTGGGAAGGGCGTTTCGGTGCGGGCCTCTTCGCTATTACGCCAGCTGGCGAAAGGGGGATGTGCTGCAAG
GCGATTAAGTTGGGTAACGCCAGGGTTTTCCCAGTCACGACGTTGTAAAACGACGGCCAGTGAGCGCGAC
GTAATACGACTCACTATAGGGCGAATTGGCGGAAGGCCGTCAAGGCCACGTGTCTTGTCCAGAGCTCGAT
ATCGAATTC
